>Addgene plasmid #107086 | pET15b-M2C | addgene full sequence | sequence record 204645 | Addgene NGS Result
TTCTTGAAGACGAAAGGGCCTCGTGATACGCCTATTTTTATAGGTTAATGTCATGATAATAATGGTTTCT
TAGACGTCAGGTGGCACTTTTCGGGGAAATGTGCGCGGAACCCCTATTTGTTTATTTTTCTAAATACATT
CAAATATGTATCCGCTCATGAGACAATAACCCTGATAAATGCTTCAATAATATTGAAAAAGGAAGAGTAT
GAGTATTCAACATTTCCGTGTCGCCCTTATTCCCTTTTTTGCGGCATTTTGCCTTCCTGTTTTTGCTCAC
CCAGAAACGCTGGTGAAAGTAAAAGATGCTGAAGATCAGTTGGGTGCACGAGTGGGTTACATCGAACTGG
ATCTCAACAGCGGTAAGATCCTTGAGAGTTTTCGCCCCGAAGAACGTTTTCCAATGATGAGCACTTTTAA
AGTTCTGCTATGTGGCGCGGTATTATCCCGTGTTGACGCCGGGCAAGAGCAACTCGGTCGCCGCATACAC
TATTCTCAGAATGACTTGGTTGAGTACTCACCAGTCACAGAAAAGCATCTTACGGATGGCATGACAGTAA
GAGAATTATGCAGTGCTGCCATAACCATGAGTGATAACACTGCGGCCAACTTACTTCTGACAACGATCGG
AGGACCGAAGGAGCTAACCGCTTTTTTGCACAACATGGGGGATCATGTAACTCGCCTTGATCGTTGGGAA
CCGGAGCTGAATGAAGCCATACCAAACGACGAGCGTGACACCACGATGCCTGCAGCAATGGCAACAACGT
TGCGCAAACTATTAACTGGCGAACTACTTACTCTAGCTTCCCGGCAACAATTAATAGACTGGATGGAGGC
GGATAAAGTTGCAGGACCACTTCTGCGCTCGGCCCTTCCGGCTGGCTGGTTTATTGCTGATAAATCTGGA
GCCGGTGAGCGTGGGTCTCGCGGTATCATTGCAGCACTGGGGCCAGATGGTAAGCCCTCCCGTATCGTAG
TTATCTACACGACGGGGAGTCAGGCAACTATGGATGAACGAAATAGACAGATCGCTGAGATAGGTGCCTC
ACTGATTAAGCATTGGTAACTGTCAGACCAAGTTTACTCATATATACTTTAGATTGATTTAAAACTTCAT
TTTTAATTTAAAAGGATCTAGGTGAAGATCCTTTTTGATAATCTCATGACCAAAATCCCTTAACGTGAGT
TTTCGTTCCACTGAGCGTCAGACCCCGTAGAAAAGATCAAAGGATCTTCTTGAGATCCTTTTTTTCTGCG
CGTAATCTGCTGCTTGCAAACAAAAAAACCACCGCTACCAGCGGTGGTTTGTTTGCCGGATCAAGAGCTA
CCAACTCTTTTTCCGAAGGTAACTGGCTTCAGCAGAGCGCAGATACCAAATACTGTCCTTCTAGTGTAGC
CGTAGTTAGGCCACCACTTCAAGAACTCTGTAGCACCGCCTACATACCTCGCTCTGCTAATCCTGTTACC
AGTGGCTGCTGCCAGTGGCGATAAGTCGTGTCTTACCGGGTTGGACTCAAGACGATAGTTACCGGATAAG
GCGCAGCGGTCGGGCTGAACGGGGGGTTCGTGCACACAGCCCAGCTTGGAGCGAACGACCTACACCGAAC
TGAGATACCTACAGCGTGAGCTATGAGAAAGCGCCACGCTTCCCGAAGGGAGAAAGGCGGACAGGTATCC
GGTAAGCGGCAGGGTCGGAACAGGAGAGCGCACGAGGGAGCTTCCAGGGGGAAACGCCTGGTATCTTTAT
AGTCCTGTCGGGTTTCGCCACCTCTGACTTGAGCGTCGATTTTTGTGATGCTCGTCAGGGGGGCGGAGCC
TATGGAAAAACGCCAGCAACGCGGCCTTTTTACGGTTCCTGGCCTTTTGCTGGCCTTTTGCTCACATGTT
CTTTCCTGCGTTATCCCCTGATTCTGTGGATAACCGTATTACCGCCTTTGAGTGAGCTGATACCGCTCGC
CGCAGCCGAACGACCGAGCGCAGCGAGTCAGTGAGCGAGGAAGCGGAAGAGCGCCTGATGCGGTATTTTC
TCCTTACGCATCTGTGCGGTATTTCACACCGCAATGGTGCACTCTCAGTACAATCTGCTCTGATGCCGCA
TAGTTAAGCCAGTATACACTCCGCTATCGCTACGTGACTGGGTCATGGCTGCGCCCCGACACCCGCCAAC
ACCCGCTGACGCGCCCTGACGGGCTTGTCTGCTCCCGGCATCCGCTTACAGACAAGCTGTGACCGTCTCC
GGGAGCTGCATGTGTCAGAGGTTTTCACCGTCATCACCGAAACGCGCGAGGCAGCTGCGGTAAAGCTCAT
CAGCGTGGTCGTGAAGCGATTCACAGATGTCTGCCTGTTCATCCGCGTCCAGCTCGTTGAGTTTCTCCAG
AAGCGTTAATGTCTGGCTTCTGATAAAGCGGGCCATGTTAAGGGCGGTTTTTTCCTGTTTGGTCACTGAT
GCCTCCGTGTAAGGGGGATTTCTGTTCATGGGGGTAATGATACCGATGAAACGAGAGAGGATGCTCACGA
TACGGGTTACTGATGATGAACATGCCCGGTTACTGGAACGTTGTGAGGGTAAACAACTGGCGGTATGGAT
GCGGCGGGACCAGAGAAAAATCACTCAGGGTCAATGCCAGCGCTTCGTTAATACAGATGTAGGTGTTCCA
CAGGGTAGCCAGCAGCATCCTGCGATGCAGATCCGGAACATAATGGTGCAGGGCGCTGACTTCCGCGTTT
CCAGACTTTACGAAACACGGAAACCGAAGACCATTCATGTTGTTGCTCAGGTCGCAGACGTTTTGCAGCA
GCAGTCGCTTCACGTTCGCTCGCGTATCGGTGATTCATTCTGCTAACCAGTAAGGCAACCCCGCCAGCCT
AGCCGGGTCCTCAACGACAGGAGCACGATCATGCGCACCCGTGGCCAGGACCCAACGCTGCCCGAGATGC
GCCGCGTGCGGCTGCTGGAGATGGCGGACGCGATGGATATGTTCTGCCAAGGGTTGGTTTGCGCATTCAC
AGTTCTCCGCAAGAATTGATTGGCTCCAATTCTTGGAGTGGTGAATCCGTTAGCGAGGTGCCGCCGGCTT
CCATTCAGGTCGAGGTGGCCCGGCTCCATGCACCGCGACGCAACGCGGGGAGGCAGACAAGGTATAGGGC
GGCGCCTACAATCCATGCCAACCCGTTCCATGTGCTCGCCGAGGCGGCATAAATCGCCGTGACGATCAGC
GGTCCAATGATCGAAGTTAGGCTGGTAAGAGCCGCGAGCGATCCTTGAAGCTGTCCCTGATGGTCGTCAT
CTACCTGCCTGGACAGCATGGCCTGCAACGCGGGCATCCCGATGCCGCCGGAAGCGAGAAGAATCATAAT
GGGGAAGGCCATCCAGCCTCGCGTCGCGAACGCCAGCAAGACGTAGCCCAGCGCGTCGGCCGCCATGCCG
GCGATAATGGCCTGCTTCTCGCCGAAACGTTTGGTGGCGGGACCAGTGACGAAGGCTTGAGCGAGGGCGT
GCAAGATTCCGAATACCGCAAGCGACAGGCCGATCATCGTCGCGCTCCAGCGAAAGCGGTCCTCGCCGAA
AATGACCCAGAGCGCTGCCGGCACCTGTCCTACGAGTTGCATGATAAAGAAGACAGTCATAAGTGCGGCG
ACGATAGTCATGCCCCGCGCCCACCGGAAGGAGCTGACTGGGTTGAAGGCTCTCAAGGGCATCGGTCGAG
ATCCCGGTGCCTAATGAGTGAGCTAACTTACATTAATTGCGTTGCGCTCACTGCCCGCTTTCCAGTCGGG
AAACCTGTCGTGCCAGCTGCATTAATGAATCGGCCAACGCGCGGGGAGAGGCGGTTTGCGTATTGGGCGC
CAGGGTGGTTTTTCTTTTCACCAGTGAGACGGGCAACAGCTGATTGCCCTTCACCGCCTGGCCCTGAGAG
AGTTGCAGCAAGCGGTCCACGCTGGTTTGCCCCAGCAGGCGAAAATCCTGTTTGATGGTGGTTAACGGCG
GGATATAACATGAGCTGTCTTCGGTATCGTCGTATCCCACTACCGAGATATCCGCACCAACGCGCAGCCC
GGACTCGGTAATGGCGCGCATTGCGCCCAGCGCCATCTGATCGTTGGCAACCAGCATCGCAGTGGGAACG
ATGCCCTCATTCAGCATTTGCATGGTTTGTTGAAAACCGGACATGGCACTCCAGTCGCCTTCCCGTTCCG
CTATCGGCTGAATTTGATTGCGAGTGAGATATTTATGCCAGCCAGCCAGACGCAGACGCGCCGAGACAGA
ACTTAATGGGCCCGCTAACAGCGCGATTTGCTGGTGACCCAATGCGACCAGATGCTCCACGCCCAGTCGC
GTACCGTCTTCATGGGAGAAAATAATACTGTTGATGGGTGTCTGGTCAGAGACATCAAGAAATAACGCCG
GAACATTAGTGCAGGCAGCTTCCACAGCAATGGCATCCTGGTCATCCAGCGGATAGTTAATGATCAGCCC
ACTGACGCGTTGCGCGAGAAGATTGTGCACCGCCGCTTTACAGGCTTCGACGCCGCTTCGTTCTACCATC
GACACCACCACGCTGGCACCCAGTTGATCGGCGCGAGATTTAATCGCCGCGACAATTTGCGACGGCGCGT
GCAGGGCCAGACTGGAGGTGGCAACGCCAATCAGCAACGACTGTTTGCCCGCCAGTTGTTGTGCCACGCG
GTTGGGAATGTAATTCAGCTCCGCCATCGCCGCTTCCACTTTTTCCCGCGTTTTCGCAGAAACGTGGCTG
GCCTGGTTCACCACGCGGGAAACGGTCTGATAAGAGACACCGGCATACTCTGCGACATCGTATAACGTTA
CTGGTTTCACATTCACCACCCTGAATTGACTCTCTTCCGGGCGCTATCATGCCATACCGCGAAAGGTTTT
GCGCCATTCGATGGTGTCCGGGATCTCGACGCTCTCCCTTATGCGACTCCTGCATTAGGAAGCAGCCCAG
TAGTAGGTTGAGGCCGTTGAGCACCGCCGCCGCAAGGAATGGTGCATGCAAGGAGATGGCGCCCAACAGT
CCCCCGGCCACGGGGCCTGCCACCATACCCACGCCGAAACAAGCGCTCATGAGCCCGAAGTGGCGAGCCC
GATCTTCCCCATCGGTGATGTCGGCGATATAGGCGCCAGCAACCGCACCTGTGGCGCCGGTGATGCCGGC
CACGATGCGTCCGGCGTAGAGGATCGAGATCTCGATCCCGCGAAATTAATACGACTCACTATAGGGGAAT
TGTGAGCGGATAACAATTCCCCTCTAGAAATAATTTTGTTTAACTTTAAGGAGAAATTAACTATGGGCAG
CAGCCATCATCATCATCATCACAGCAGCGGCCTGGTGCCGCGCGGCAGCCATATGATGAAATTCAAAGTT
ATCGACGCGAACTCTATGGCGACCATCTTCCGTACCATCGGCGAGTTTATGCCGGAGATTACCCTGATCG
GTACCAAAGAAGGTGTTCGTCTGAGCGGTGTTGACCCGGCACGTGTTGCGCTGATCGACATCTTCATCCC
GCAGGCGTACTTCCACGAGTACGAAAGCGCAGAGAAAGAAACCGTTACCGTGAAGCTGGAGGAGATCATC
GCGAGCCTGAAAAACGTGAAGAAGAACGACTCTCTGACCTTCCAGTCTGGTGAGGACCGTCTGATGATCA
CTCTGGACGGTGACTTTGAGCGCACCTTTTATCTGCCGATCCTGATGGGCGAGGAACCGTCTCTGCCGTC
CATCAAACTGGAGTTCGCGTTCAAGGCGAAAATGCTGACCTCTACCTTTTCCAACGTTATGCAGATCCTG
GGCGACCTGGGTGACGCGCTGACCCTGTCTGCGGAGGGTGGTAAACTGACTTTCATGGTTGAGGGCGACG
TTGGTTCTAGCAAGGTGGAGCTGTCCGAAGAATCCGGTACTCTGCTGGAAGCGACCGGTGCGGACGCTAA
GGGCACCTACGGCATGGACTACCTGGTTAAGACCGCGAAGATGCGCAACTCTTCCGACATCGTTGAACTG
ATGTTTGGTTCCCAGCTGCCGATTAAGCTGCGTTTCGAACTGCCGCAGGAAGGCTACGGCGACTTCTATA
TTGCACCGCGTGCGGAATCGGGATCCGGCATGCCATGGATGGTGAGCAAGGGCGAGGAGCTGTTCGGCGG
GATCGTGCCCATCCTGGTCGAGCTGGAGGGCGACGTAAACGGCCACAAGTTCAGCGTGTCCGGCGAGGGC
GAGGGCGATGCCACCTACGGCAAGCTGACCCTGAAGTTCATCTGCACCACCGGCAAGCTGCCCGTGCCCT
GGCCCACCCTCGTGACCACCCTGACCTGGGGCGTGCAGTGCTTCAGCCGCTACCCCGACCACATGAAGCA
GCACGACTTCTTCAAGTCCGTGATGCCCGAAGGCTACGTCCAGGAGCGCACCATCTTCTTCAAGGACGAC
GGCAACTACAAGACCCGCGCCGAGGTGAAGTTCGAGGGCGACACCCTGGTGAACCGCATCGAGCTGAAGG
GCATCGACTTCAAGGAGGACGGCAACATCCTGGGGCACAAGCTGGAGTACAACTACATCAGCCACAACGT
CTATATCACCGCCGACAAGCAGAAGAACGGCATCAAGGCCAACTTCAAGGCACGCCACAACATCACCGAC
GGCAGCGTGCAGCTCGCCGACCACTACCAGCAGAACACCCCCATCGGCGACGGCCCCGTGATCCTGCCCG
ACAACCACTACCTGAGCACCCAGTCCGCCCTGAGCAAAGACCCCAACGAGAAGCGCGATCACATGGTCCT
GCTGGAGTTCGTGACCGCCGCCGGGATCACTCTCGGCATGGACGAGCTGTACAAGCTCGAGGATCCGTAA
GCTAACAAAGCCCGAAAGGAAGCTGAGTTGGCTGCTGCCACCGCTGAGCAATAACTAGCATAACCCCTTG
GGGCCTCTAAACGGGTCTTGAGGGGTTTTTTGCTGAAAGGAGGAACTATATCCGGATATCCCGCAAGAGG
CCCGGCAGTACCGGCATAACCAAGCCTATGCCTACAGCATCCAGGGTGACGGTGCCGAGGATGACGATGA
GCGCATTGTTAGATTTCATACACGGTGCCTGACTGCGTTAGCAATTTAACTGTGATAAACTACCGCATTA
AAGCTTATCGATGATAAGCTGTCAAACATGAGAA
Features (pLannotate 1.2.2; 21 found; start..end, strand, type, name):
    104..208     +  promoter       AmpR promoter: bla
    209..1069    +  CDS            AmpR: β-lactamase; bla; confers resistance to ampicillin, carbenicillin, and related antibiotics
   1240..1828    +  rep_origin     ori: high-copy-number ColE1/pMB1/pBR322/pUC origin of replication
   2014..2153    -  misc_feature   bom: basis of mobility region from pBR322
   2255..2446    -  CDS            rop: Rop protein, which maintains plasmids at low copy number; rop
   2463..2843    +  CDS            YPB1_ECOLX: Protein predicted: Swiss-Prot protein existence level 4. From Escherichia coli.
   3085..3709    -  CDS            TcR (fragment): tetracycline efflux protein; tet; confers resistance to tetracycline
   3724..3745    -  protein_bind   CAP binding site: CAP binding activates transcription in the presence of cAMP. E. coli catabolite activator protein
   3758..4840    -  CDS            lacI: lac repressor; lacI; The lac repressor binds to the lac operator to inhibit transcription in E. coli. This inhibition can be relieved by adding lactose or isopropyl-β-D-thiogalactopyranoside (IPTG).
   4841..4918    -  promoter       lacI promoter: lacI
   4926..5205    -  CDS            TcR (fragment): tetracycline efflux protein; tet; confers resistance to tetracycline
   5227..5245    +  promoter       T7 promoter: promoter for bacteriophage T7 RNA polymerase
   5246..5270    +  protein_bind   lac operator: The lac repressor binds to the lac operator to inhibit transcription in E. coli. This inhibition can be relieved by adding lactose or isopropyl-β-D-thiogalactopyranoside (IPTG). lac repressor encoded by lacI
   5325..5341    +  CDS            capTEV™ (fragment): composite tag for in vivo biotinylation, TEV protease cleavage, and 6xHis tagging
   5352..5369    +  CDS            thrombin site: thrombin recognition and cleavage site
   5376..6107    +  CDS            pcn2: PCNA2_SACS2 - Also known as pcnA-2. Experimental evidence at protein level: Swiss-Prot protein existence level 1. One of the sliding clamp subunits that acts as a moving platform for DNA processing. Responsible for tethering the catalytic subunit of DNA polymerase to DNA during high-speed replication. Heterotrimer stimulates the Holliday junction resolvase Hjc. DNA polymerase I, DNA ligase and the flap endonuclease may be constitutively associated with the PCNA heterotrimer forming a scanning complex able to couple DNA synthesis and Okazaki fragment maturation. From Saccharolobus solfataricus
   6129..6845    +  CDS            CyPet: CyPet is a basic (constitutively fluorescent) cyan fluorescent protein published in 2005, derived from Aequorea victoria. It has moderate acid sensitivity.
   6861..6907    +  CDS            SET1 (fragment): solubility-enhancement tag derived from T7 phage gene 10B
   6915..6962    +  terminator     T7 terminator: transcription terminator for bacteriophage T7 RNA polymerase
   6985..7089    -  CDS            TcR (fragment): tetracycline efflux protein; tet; confers resistance to tetracycline
   7137..7165    -  promoter       tet promoter: E. coli promoter for tetracycline efflux protein gene
