[The description below was written by a language model from this plasmid's Addgene catalogue record and pLannotate feature annotations shown in this document.]
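Description:
pET15b-M2C is a bacterial expression plasmid of about 7.2 kb built on a modified pET-15b backbone, in which the NcoI site was removed and a stop codon was added after the BamHI site. It replicates from a pBR322-type ColE1 origin accompanied by the bom region and the rop gene, consistent with its listing as low copy, and it is selected with ampicillin through the bla β-lactamase gene. Short tetracycline-resistance fragments and a tet promoter in the annotation are nonfunctional remnants of the pBR322 lineage of the backbone.

The payload is a synthetic fusion of roughly 1.6 kb in which PCNA2 from the archaeon Metallosphaera sedula sits N-terminal to the cyan fluorescent protein CyPet, cloned between NdeI and NcoI sites. Automated annotation labels the PCNA portion by similarity to the Saccharolobus solfataricus PCNA2 homologue, but the catalogue record identifies it as the M. sedula protein. Transcription comes from a T7 promoter followed by a lac operator. The plasmid-borne lacI gene supplies repressor, so expression requires a host providing T7 RNA polymerase and is induced with IPTG. A T7 terminator closes the unit. The backbone contributes an N-terminal His6 tag and a thrombin cleavage site upstream of the fusion, allowing metal-affinity purification and optional tag removal. The small capTEV and SET1 fragment hits probably reflect the His-tag region and vector sequence downstream of the insert rather than intended tags.

The associated study showed that the three M. sedula PCNA homologues assemble into a head-to-tail heterotrimer. A CyPet-labelled subunit would suit fluorescence-based assays of subunit association such as FRET, although the record does not state the assay.
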