Addgene plasmid #107086: pET15b-M2C
Purpose: M. sedula PCNA2 fused at the N-terminus of CyPet
Depositing lab: Teruyuki Nagamune. Depositing organization: The University of Tokyo. Publication: Three proliferating cell nuclear antigen homologues from Metallosphaera sedula form a head-to-tail heterotrimer. Iwata F, Hirakawa H, Nagamune T. Sci Rep. 2016 May 27;6:26588. doi: 10.1038/srep26588. PubMed 27228945.
Backbone
  Vector backbone: pET-15b
  Backbone manufacturer: Merck Millipore
  Backbone size w/o insert (bp): 5700
  Total vector size (bp): 7200
  Modifications to backbone: NcoI site was removed and a stop codon was inserted after BamHI site.
  Vector type: Bacterial Expression
Growth in bacteria
  Bacterial resistance: Ampicillin, 100 μg/mL
  Growth temperature: 37°C
  Growth strain: DH5alpha
  Growth instructions: Supplement with 1% glucose is recommended to suppress leaky expression.
  Copy number: Low Copy
Gene/Insert
  Gene/Insert name: M. sedula PCNA2 fused to CyPet (alt name: MsePCNA2-CyPet)
  Species: Synthetic
  Insert size (bp): 1600
  Promoter: T7 promoter
  Tag / fusion protein: His6 tag (N terminal on backbone)
  Cloning method: Restriction Enzyme; 5′ cloning site NdeI (not destroyed); 3′ cloning site NcoI (not destroyed)
  Sequencing primers: 5′ T7; 3′ T7 Terminal
Terms and licenses: Academic/Nonprofit Terms; Industry Terms: Not Available to Industry
How to cite: pET15b-M2C was a gift from Teruyuki Nagamune (Addgene plasmid # 107086 ; http://n2t.net/addgene:107086 ; RRID:Addgene_107086)
